Addgene plasmid #220898: AAV-haA3A-CBE-G-N
Purpose: AAV genome encoding the N-terminal of haA3A-CBE-G
Depositing lab: Dali Li. Depositing organization: East China Normal University. Publication: Engineering APOBEC3A deaminase for highly accurate and efficient base editing. Yang L, Huo Y, Wang M, Zhang D, Zhang T, Wu H, Rao X, Meng H, Yin S, Mei J, Zhang D, Chen X, Lv J, Liu M, Cheng Y, Guan Y, Feng B, Song G, Yi C, Liu M, Zeng F, Wang L, Li D. Nat Chem Biol. 2024 Mar 29. doi: 10.1038/s41589-024-01595-4. PubMed 38553609.
Backbone
  Vector backbone: pAAV
  Total vector size (bp): 7054
  Vector type: Mammalian Expression, AAV
Growth in bacteria
  Bacterial resistance: Ampicillin, 100 μg/mL
  Growth temperature: 37°C
  Growth strain: DH5alpha
  Copy number: High Copy
Gene/Insert
  Gene/Insert name: haA3A-CBE-G-N
  Insert size (bp): 3192
Terms and licenses: Academic/Nonprofit Terms; Industry Terms: Not Available to Industry
How to cite: AAV-haA3A-CBE-G-N was a gift from Dali Li (Addgene plasmid # 220898 ; http://n2t.net/addgene:220898 ; RRID:Addgene_220898)
