[The description below was written by a language model from this plasmid's Addgene catalogue record and pLannotate feature annotations shown in this document.]
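Description:
AAV-haA3A-CBE-G-N is an AAV transfer plasmid on a pAAV backbone, about 7 kb in total, that carries the N-terminal half of the cytosine base editor haA3A-CBE-G for mammalian expression. It is maintained in E. coli as a high-copy plasmid through a ColE1/pUC-type origin and selected with ampicillin via the β-lactamase gene. An f1 origin and small pBR322-derived remnants (rop and bom fragments) are also annotated in the backbone. AAV2 inverted terminal repeat sequence flanks the expression cassette, with a complete ITR at one end but only short ITR fragments detected at the other. ITRs are the cis elements needed for replication and packaging of the intervening DNA into AAV particles.

Between the ITRs, a CMV enhancer with CMV promoter elements drives a single open reading frame, with a T7 promoter just upstream. The coding region begins with a human APOBEC3A cytidine deaminase, which according to the associated publication is an engineered variant, although the specific mutations are not listed in the record. This is followed by Streptococcus pyogenes Cas9 sequence annotated as carrying the D10A mutation and truncated partway through the protein. The Cas9 fragment is fused to a region matching the N-terminal DnaE split intein, and the cassette ends in a bGH polyadenylation signal. This layout reflects the dual-AAV split-intein strategy, in which an editor too large for one AAV genome is divided in two and rejoined by protein trans-splicing. A companion C-terminal vector would therefore be required, and no guide RNA cassette is annotated here. The stated purpose is delivery of the N-terminal part of haA3A-CBE-G.
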