Features (pLannotate 1.2.2; 20 found; start..end, strand, type, name):
      1..141     -  repeat_region  AAV2 ITR: inverted terminal repeat of adeno-associated virus serotype 2 inverted
    154..533     +  enhancer       CMV enhancer: human cytomegalovirus immediate early enhancer
    606..623     -  promoter       CMV promoter (fragment): human cytomegalovirus (CMV) immediate early promoter
    686..737     +  promoter       CMVd2 promoter: truncated human cytomegalovirus (CMV) immediate early promoter that yields moderately reduced expression relative to the full-length promoter
    779..797     +  promoter       T7 promoter: promoter for bacteriophage T7 RNA polymerase
    868..1461    +  CDS            APOBEC3A: ABC3A_HUMAN - Experimental evidence at protein level: Swiss-Prot protein existence level 1. DNA deaminase (cytidine deaminase) with restriction activity against viruses, foreign DNA and mobility of retrotransposons. Exhibits antiviral activity against adeno-associated virus (AAV) and human T- cell leukemia virus type 1 (HTLV-1) and may inhibit the mobility of LTR and non-LTR retrotransposons. Selectively targets single-stranded DNA and can deaminate both methylcytosine and cytosine in foreign DNA. Can induce somatic hypermutation in the nuclear and mitochondrial DNA. May also play a role in th
   1558..3159    +  CDS            dCas9(N): N-terminal portion of catalytically inactive Streptococcus pyogenes dCas9 carrying the D10A mutation (Zetsche et al., 2015)
   3160..3694    +  CDS            dCas9(C) (fragment): C-terminal portion of catalytically inactive Streptococcus pyogenes dCas9 carrying the N863A mutation (Zetsche et al., 2015)
   3664..4035    +  CDS            dnaE-N (fragment): DPO3A_SYNY3 - Experimental evidence at protein level: Swiss-Prot protein existence level 1. DNA polymerase III is a complex, multichain enzyme responsible for most of the replicative synthesis in bacteria. This DNA polymerase also exhibits 3' to 5' exonuclease activity. The alpha chain is the DNA polymerase (By similarity). From Synechocystis sp. (strain PCC 6803 / Kazusa).
   4033..4144    +  polyA_signal   bGH poly(A) signal: bovine growth hormone polyadenylation signal
   4273..4294    -  protein_bind   attB2 (fragment): mutant version of attB; recombination site for the Gateway® BP reaction BP Clonase™
   4352..4379    -  repeat_region  AAV2 ITR (fragment): inverted terminal repeat of adeno-associated virus serotype 2 inverted
   4408..4435    -  repeat_region  AAV2 ITR (fragment): inverted terminal repeat of adeno-associated virus serotype 2 inverted
   4508..5096    -  rep_origin     ori: high-copy-number ColE1/pMB1/pBR322/pUC origin of replication
   5267..6127    -  CDS            AmpR: β-lactamase; bla; confers resistance to ampicillin, carbenicillin, and related antibiotics
   6128..6232    -  promoter       AmpR promoter: bla
   6327..6362    +  CDS            rop (fragment): Rop protein, which maintains plasmids at low copy number; rop
   6464..6513    +  misc_feature   bom (fragment): basis of mobility region from pBR322
   6514..6969    -  rep_origin     f1 ori (sequence partly withheld): f1 bacteriophage origin of replication; arrow indicates direction of (+) strand synthesis
   6988..7039    +  misc_feature   bom (fragment): basis of mobility region from pBR322
>Addgene plasmid #220898 | AAV-haA3A-CBE-G-N | addgene full sequence | sequence record 441100 | Addgene NGS Result
CCTGCAGGCAGCTGCGCGCTCGCTCGCTCACTGAGGCCGCCCGGGCAAAGCCCGGGCGTCGGGCGACCTT
TGGTCGCCCGGCCTCAGTGAGCGAGCGAGCGCGCAGAGAGGGAGTGGCCAACTCCATCACTAGGGGTTCC
TGCGGCCGCTAGCGACATTGATTATTGACTAGTTATTAATAGTAATCAATTACGGGGTCATTAGTTCATA
GCCCATATATGGAGTTCCGCGTTACATAACTTACGGTAAATGGCCCGCCTGGCTGACCGCCCAACGACCC
CCGCCCATTGACGTCAATAATGACGTATGTTCCCATAGTAACGCCAATAGGGACTTTCCATTGACGTCAA
TGGGTGGAGTATTTACGGTAAACTGCCCACTTGGCAGTACATCAAGTGTATCATATGCCAAGTACGCCCC
CTATTGACGTCAATGACGGTAAATGGCCCGCCTGGCATTATGCCCAGTACATGACCTTATGGGACTTTCC
TACTTGGCAGTACATCTACGTATTAGTCATCGCTATTACCATGGTGATGCGGTTTTGGCAGTACATCAAT
GGGCGTGGATAGCGGTTTGACTCACGGGGATTTCCAAGTCTCCACCCCATTGACGTCAATGGGAGTTTGT
TTTGGCACCAAAATCAACGGAACTTTCCAAAATGTCGTAACAACTCCGCCCCATTGACGCAAATGGGCGG
TAGGCGTGTACGGTGGGAGGTCTATATAAGCAGAGCTGGTTTAGTGAACCGTCAGATCCGCTAGAGATCC
GCGGCCGCTAATACGACTCACTATAGGGAGAGCCGCCACCATGAAACGGACAGCCGACGGAAGCGAGTTC
GAGTCACCAAAGAAGAAGCGGAAAGTCGAGGCATCTCCAGCAAGCGGACCAAGGCACCTGATGGACCCCC
ACATCTTCACCTCTAACTTTAACAATGGCATCGGCAGGCACAAGACATACCTGTGCTATGAGGTGGAGCG
CCTGGACAACGGCACCAGCGTGAAGATGGATCAGCACAGAGGCTTCCTGCACAACCAGGCCAAGAATCTG
CTGTGCGGCTTCTACGGCCGGCACGCAGAGCTGAGATTTCTGGACCTGGTGCCTAGCCTGCAGCTGGATC
CAGCCCAGATCTATAGGGTGACCTGGTTCATCAGCTGGTCCCCATGCTTTTCCTGGGGATGTGCAGGAGA
GGTGCGCGCCTTCCTGCAGGAGAATACACACGTGCGGCTGAGAATCTTTGCCGCCCGGATCGGCGACTAT
GATCCTCTGTACAAGGAGGCCCTGCAGATGCTGAGAGACGCAGGAGCCCAGGTGTCCATCATGACCTATG
ATGAGTTCAAGCACTGCTGGGACACATTTGTGGATCACCAGGGCTGTCCCTTTCAGCCTTGGGACGGACT
GGATGAGCACTCCCAGGCCCTGTCTGGCAGGCTGAGGGCCATCCTGCAGAACCAGGGCAATTCTGGAGGA
TCTAGCGGAGGATCCTCTGGCAGCGAGACACCAGGAACAAGCGAGTCAGCAACACCAGAGAGCAGTGGCG
GCAGCAGCGGCGGCAGCGACAAGAAGTACAGCATCGGCCTGGCCATCGGCACCAACTCTGTGGGCTGGGC
CGTGATCACCGACGAGTACAAGGTGCCCAGCAAGAAATTCAAGGTGCTGGGCAACACCGACCGGCACAGC
ATCAAGAAGAACCTGATCGGAGCCCTGCTGTTCGACAGCGGCGAAACAGCCGAGGCCACCCGGCTGAAGA
GAACCGCCAGAAGAAGATACACCAGACGGAAGAACCGGATCTGCTATCTGCAAGAGATCTTCAGCAACGA
GATGGCCAAGGTGGACGACAGCTTCTTCCACAGACTGGAAGAGTCCTTCCTGGTGGAAGAGGATAAGAAG
CACGAGCGGCACCCCATCTTCGGCAACATCGTGGACGAGGTGGCCTACCACGAGAAGTACCCCACCATCT
ACCACCTGAGAAAGAAACTGGTGGACAGCACCGACAAGGCCGACCTGCGGCTGATCTATCTGGCCCTGGC
CCACATGATCAAGTTCCGGGGCCACTTCCTGATCGAGGGCGACCTGAACCCCGACAACAGCGACGTGGAC
AAGCTGTTCATCCAGCTGGTGCAGACCTACAACCAGCTGTTCGAGGAAAACCCCATCAACGCCAGCGGCG
TGGACGCCAAGGCCATCCTGTCTGCCAGACTGAGCAAGAGCAGACGGCTGGAAAATCTGATCGCCCAGCT
GCCCGGCGAGAAGAAGAATGGCCTGTTCGGAAACCTGATTGCCCTGAGCCTGGGCCTGACCCCCAACTTC
AAGAGCAACTTCGACCTGGCCGAGGATGCCAAACTGCAGCTGAGCAAGGACACCTACGACGACGACCTGG
ACAACCTGCTGGCCCAGATCGGCGACCAGTACGCCGACCTGTTTCTGGCCGCCAAGAACCTGTCCGACGC
CATCCTGCTGAGCGACATCCTGAGAGTGAACACCGAGATCACCAAGGCCCCCCTGAGCGCCTCTATGATC
AAGAGATACGACGAGCACCACCAGGACCTGACCCTGCTGAAAGCTCTCGTGCGGCAGCAGCTGCCTGAGA
AGTACAAAGAGATTTTCTTCGACCAGAGCAAGAACGGCTACGCCGGCTACATTGACGGCGGAGCCAGCCA
GGAAGAGTTCTACAAGTTCATCAAGCCCATCCTGGAAAAGATGGACGGCACCGAGGAACTGCTCGTGAAG
CTGAACAGAGAGGACCTGCTGCGGAAGCAGCGGACCTTCGACAACGGCAGCATCCCCCACCAGATCCACC
TGGGAGAGCTGCACGCCATTCTGCGGCGGCAGGAAGATTTTTACCCATTCCTGAAGGACAACCGGGAAAA
GATCGAGAAGATCCTGACCTTCCGCATCCCCTACTACGTGGGCCCTCTGGCCAGGGGAAACAGCAGATTC
GCCTGGATGACCAGAAAGAGCGAGGAAACCATCACCCCCTGGAACTTCGAGGAAGTGGTGGACAAGGGCG
CTTCCGCCCAGAGCTTCATCGAGCGGATGACCAACTTCGATAAGAACCTGCCCAACGAGAAGGTGCTGCC
CAAGCACAGCCTGCTGTACGAGTACTTCACCGTGTATAACGAGCTGACCAAAGTGAAATACGTGACCGAG
GGAATGAGAAAGCCCGCCTTCCTGAGCGGCGAGCAGAAAAAGGCCATCGTGGACCTGCTGTTCAAGACCA
ACCGGAAAGTGACCGTGAAGCAGCTGAAAGAGGACTACTTCAAGAAAATCGAGTGCTTCGACTCCGTGGA
AATCTCCGGCGTGGAAGATCGGTTCAACGCCTCCCTGGGCACATACCACGATCTGCTGAAAATTATCAAG
GACAAGGACTTCCTGGACAATGAGGAAAACGAGGACATTCTGGAAGATATCGTGCTGACCCTGACACTGT
TTGAGGACAGAGAGATGATCGAGGAACGGCTGAAAACCTATGCCCACCTGTTCGACGACAAAGTGATGAA
GCAGCTGAAGCGGCGGAGATACACCGGCTGGGGCAGGCTGAGCCGGAAGCTGATCAACGGCATCCGGGAC
AAGCAGTCCGGCAAGACAATCCTGGATTTCCTGAAGTCCGACGGCTTCGCCAACAGAAACTTCATGCAGC
TGATCCACGACGACAGCCTGACCTTTAAAGAGGACATCCAGAAAGCCCAGGTGTGCCTGTCCTACGAGAC
CGAAATCCTGACCGTGGAGTATGGGCTGCTGCCCATCGGCAAGATTGTGGAGAAGCGGATTGAATGCACC
GTGTATAGCGTGGACAACAACGGCAACATCTACACCCAGCCCGTGGCTCAGTGGCACGACAGGGGCGAGC
AGGAGGTGTTTGAGTATTGTCTGGAGGACGGCAGCCTGATTAGAGCCACCAAAGACCACAAGTTCATGAC
CGTGGACGGGCAGATGCTGCCCATTGACGAGATTTTTGAGCGGGAACTTGACCTGATGCGGGTGGACAAC
CTGCCCAACTAAGAATTCCTAGAGCTCGCTGATCAGCCTCGACTGTGCCTTCTAGTTGCCAGCCATCTGT
TGTTTGCCCCTCCCCCGTGCCTTCCTTGACCCTGGAAGGTGCCACTCCCACTGTCCTTTCCTAATAAAAT
GAGGAAATTGCATCGCATTGTCTGAGTAGGTGTCATTCTATTCTGGGGGGTGGGGTGGGGCAGGACAGCA
AGGGGGAGGATTGGGAAGAGAATAGCAGGCATGCTGGGGAGGATCCGGTACCAAGGTCGGGCAGGAATCT
AGACCCAGCTTTCTTGTACAAAGTTGGCATTAGAGCTCGCGGCCGCAGGAACCCCTAGTGATGGAGTTGG
CCACTCCCTCTCTGCGCGCTCGCTCGCTCACTGAGGCCGGGCGACCAAAGGTCGCCCGACGCCCGGGCGG
CCTCAGTGAGCGAGCGAGCGCGCAGCTGCCTGCAGGACATGTGAGCAAAAGGCCAGCAAAAGGCCAGGAA
CCGTAAAAAGGCCGCGTTGCTGGCGTTTTTCCATAGGCTCCGCCCCCCTGACGAGCATCACAAAAATCGA
CGCTCAAGTCAGAGGTGGCGAAACCCGACAGGACTATAAAGATACCAGGCGTTTCCCCCTGGAAGCTCCC
TCGTGCGCTCTCCTGTTCCGACCCTGCCGCTTACCGGATACCTGTCCGCCTTTCTCCCTTCGGGAAGCGT
GGCGCTTTCTCATAGCTCACGCTGTAGGTATCTCAGTTCGGTGTAGGTCGTTCGCTCCAAGCTGGGCTGT
GTGCACGAACCCCCCGTTCAGCCCGACCGCTGCGCCTTATCCGGTAACTATCGTCTTGAGTCCAACCCGG
TAAGACACGACTTATCGCCACTGGCAGCAGCCACTGGTAACAGGATTAGCAGAGCGAGGTATGTAGGCGG
TGCTACAGAGTTCTTGAAGTGGTGGCCTAACTACGGCTACACTAGAAGAACAGTATTTGGTATCTGCGCT
CTGCTGAAGCCAGTTACCTTCGGAAAAAGAGTTGGTAGCTCTTGATCCGGCAAACAAACCACCGCTGGTA
GCGGTGGTTTTTTTGTTTGCAAGCAGCAGATTACGCGCAGAAAAAAAGGATCTCAAGAAGATCCTTTGAT
CTTTTCTACGGGGTCTGACGCTCAGTGGAACGAAAACTCACGTTAAGGGATTTTGGTCATGAGATTATCA
AAAAGGATCTTCACCTAGATCCTTTTAAATTAAAAATGAAGTTTTAAATCAATCTAAAGTATATATGAGT
AAACTTGGTCTGACAGTTACCAATGCTTAATCAGTGAGGCACCTATCTCAGCGATCTGTCTATTTCGTTC
ATCCATAGTTGCCTGACTCCCCGTCGTGTAGATAACTACGATACGGGAGGGCTTACCATCTGGCCCCAGT
GCTGCAATGATACCGCGAGACCCACGCTCACCGGCTCCAGATTTATCAGCAATAAACCAGCCAGCCGGAA
GGGCCGAGCGCAGAAGTGGTCCTGCAACTTTATCCGCCTCCATCCAGTCTATTAATTGTTGCCGGGAAGC
TAGAGTAAGTAGTTCGCCAGTTAATAGTTTGCGCAACGTTGTTGCCATTGCTACAGGCATCGTGGTGTCA
CGCTCGTCGTTTGGTATGGCTTCATTCAGCTCCGGTTCCCAACGATCAAGGCGAGTTACATGATCCCCCA
TGTTGTGCAAAAAAGCGGTTAGCTCCTTCGGTCCTCCGATCGTTGTCAGAAGTAAGTTGGCCGCAGTGTT
ATCACTCATGGTTATGGCAGCACTGCATAATTCTCTTACTGTCATGCCATCCGTAAGATGCTTTTCTGTG
ACTGGTGAGTACTCAACCAAGTCATTCTGAGAATAGTGTATGCGGCGACCGAGTTGCTCTTGCCCGGCGT
CAATACGGGATAATACCGCGCCACATAGCAGAACTTTAAAAGTGCTCATCATTGGAAAACGTTCTTCGGG
GCGAAAACTCTCAAGGATCTTACCGCTGTTGAGATCCAGTTCGATGTAACCCACTCGTGCACCCAACTGA
TCTTCAGCATCTTTTACTTTCACCAGCGTTTCTGGGTGAGCAAAAACAGGAAGGCAAAATGCCGCAAAAA
AGGGAATAAGGGCGACACGGAAATGTTGAATACTCATACTCTTCCTTTTTCAATATTATTGAAGCATTTA
TCAGGGTTATTGTCTCATGAGCGGATACATATTTGAATGTATTTAGAAAAATAAACAAATAGGGGTTCCG
CGCACATTTCCCCGAAAAGTGCCACCTGACGTCTAAGAAACCATTATTATCATGACATTAACCTATAAAA
ATAGGCGTATCACGAGGCCCTTTCGTCTCGCGCGTTTCGGTGATGACGGTGAAAACCTCTGACACATGCA
GCTCCCGGAGACGGTCACAGCTTGTCTGTAAGCGGATGCCGGGAGCAGACAAGCCCGTCAGGGCGCGTCA
GCGGGTGTTGGCGGGTGTCGGGGCTGGCTTAACTATGCGGCATCAGAGCAGATTGTACTGAGAGTGCACC
ATAAAATTGTAAACGTTAATATTTTGTTAAAATTCGCGTTAAATTTTTGTTAAATCAGCTCATTTTTTAA
CCAATAGACCGAAATCGGCAAAATCCCTTATAAATCAAAAGAATAGCCCGAGATAGAGT
[37 nt withheld, positions 6640-6676]
AAAGAACGTGGACTCCAACGTCAAAGG
[141 nt withheld, positions 6704-6844]
G
[46 nt withheld, positions 6846-6891]
A
[95 nt withheld, positions 6893-6987]
TATGCGGTGTGAAATACCGCACAGATGCGTAAGGAGAAAATACCGCATCAGGCGCC
